Addgene plasmid #215593: pGAL4-DBD-EGR1-AroLITE_A
Purpose: For overexpression of Gal4-DBD EGR1 AroLITE A
Depositing lab: Denes Hnisz. Depositing organization: Max Planck Institute for Molecular Genetics. Publication: An activity-specificity trade-off encoded in human transcription factors. Naderi J, Magalhaes AP, Kibar G, Stik G, Zhang Y, Mackowiak SD, Wieler HM, Rossi F, Buschow R, Christou-Kent M, Alcoverro-Bertran M, Graf T, Vingron M, Hnisz D. Nat Cell Biol. 2024 Aug;26(8):1309-1321. doi: 10.1038/s41556-024-01411-0. Epub 2024 Jul 5. PubMed 38969762.
Backbone
  Vector backbone: pGAL4-DBD-MCS
  Vector type: Mammalian Expression
Growth in bacteria
  Bacterial resistance: Ampicillin, 100 μg/mL
  Growth temperature: 37°C
  Growth strain: DH5alpha
  Copy number: High Copy
Gene/Insert
  Gene/Insert name: EGR1 AroLITE A
  Species: H. sapiens (human)
  Entrez Gene: EGR1 (a.k.a. AT225, G0S30, KROX-24, NGFI-A, TIS8, ZIF-268, ZIF268, ZNF225)
  Cloning method: Gibson Cloning
Terms and licenses: Academic/Nonprofit Terms; Industry Terms: Not Available to Industry
How to cite: pGAL4-DBD-EGR1-AroLITE_A was a gift from Denes Hnisz (Addgene plasmid # 215593 ; http://n2t.net/addgene:215593 ; RRID:Addgene_215593)
