[The description below was written by a language model from this plasmid's Addgene catalogue record and pLannotate feature annotations shown in this document.]
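Description:
pGAL4-DBD-EGR1-AroLITE_A is a 6.2 kb mammalian expression plasmid built on the pGAL4-DBD-MCS backbone, which has the layout of a pcDNA3-type vector. It is maintained in E. coli at high copy through a ColE1/pUC-type origin and selected with ampicillin via the bla gene. An f1 origin is also present. For selection in mammalian cells, an SV40 enhancer/early promoter drives a neomycin phosphotransferase (neo) gene followed by an SV40 polyadenylation signal, which would allow G418 selection. The short ble, lacI, bom and HIV-1 LTR matches in the annotation are fragments and probably backbone remnants rather than functional parts.

The payload is a fusion open reading frame transcribed from the human CMV immediate-early enhancer/promoter and terminated by the bovine growth hormone poly(A) signal. T7 and SP6 phage promoters flank the cassette. The coding region begins with the yeast GAL4 DNA-binding domain and continues almost directly into a human EGR1-derived segment inserted by Gibson assembly. The annotation matches only about 375 nt of this segment to EGR1, so the insert is a portion of the protein rather than full-length EGR1. The name "AroLITE A" marks it as an engineered variant, but the record does not state which residues are altered.

The stated purpose is overexpression of the Gal4-DBD–EGR1 AroLITE A fusion. Tethering a transcription factor region to the GAL4 DNA-binding domain is the standard way to test its transactivation activity on a co-transfected reporter carrying GAL4 binding (UAS) sites. This fits the associated study of activity and specificity in human transcription factors, although no reporter is part of this plasmid.
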