Features (pLannotate 1.2.2; 22 found; start..end, strand, type, name):
      1..380     +  enhancer       CMV enhancer: human cytomegalovirus immediate early enhancer
    381..584     +  promoter       CMV promoter: human cytomegalovirus (CMV) immediate early promoter
    580..613     +  LTR            5' LTR (truncated) (fragment): truncated 5' long terminal repeat (LTR) from HIV-1
    629..647     +  promoter       T7 promoter: promoter for bacteriophage T7 RNA polymerase
    710..1150    +  CDS            GAL4 DNA binding domain: DNA binding domain of the GAL4 transcriptional activator; Saccharomyces cerevisiae GAL4 (truncated)
   1157..1531    +  CDS            EGR1 (fragment): EGR1_HUMAN - Also known as KROX24, ZNF225 From Homo sapiens (Human).
   1549..1567    -  promoter       SP6 promoter: promoter for bacteriophage SP6 RNA polymerase
   1593..1817    +  polyA_signal   bGH poly(A) signal: bovine growth hormone polyadenylation signal
   1821..1842    +  promoter       SV40 promoter (fragment): SV40 enhancer and early promoter
   1863..2291    +  rep_origin     f1 ori (sequence partly withheld): f1 bacteriophage origin of replication; arrow indicates direction of (+) strand synthesis
   2305..2634    +  promoter       SV40 promoter: SV40 enhancer and early promoter
   2701..3492    +  CDS            neo: KKA2_KLEPN - Also known as kan, nptII. Experimental evidence at protein level: Swiss-Prot protein existence level 1. Resistance to kanamycin, neomycin, paromomycin, ribostamycin, butirosin and gentamicin B. From Klebsiella pneumoniae.
   3516..3674    +  CDS            ble (fragment): BLE_KLEPN - Experimental evidence at protein level: Swiss-Prot protein existence level 1. Binding protein with a strong affinity to the bleomycin family of antibiotics. Binds to CL990; an antimitotic-antibiotic compound. From Klebsiella pneumoniae.
   3669..3790    +  polyA_signal   SV40 poly(A) signal: SV40 polyadenylation signal
   3863..3879    -  protein_bind   lac operator: The lac repressor binds to the lac operator to inhibit transcription in E. coli. This inhibition can be relieved by adding lactose or isopropyl-β-D-thiogalactopyranoside (IPTG). lac repressor encoded by lacI
   3887..3917    -  promoter       lac promoter: promoter for the E. coli lac operon
   3932..3953    -  protein_bind   CAP binding site: CAP binding activates transcription in the presence of cAMP. E. coli catabolite activator protein
   3966..4058    -  CDS            lacI (fragment): lac repressor; lacI; The lac repressor binds to the lac operator to inhibit transcription in E. coli. This inhibition can be relieved by adding lactose or isopropyl-β-D-thiogalactopyranoside (IPTG).
   4241..4829    -  rep_origin     ori: high-copy-number ColE1/pMB1/pBR322/pUC origin of replication
   5000..5860    -  CDS            AmpR: β-lactamase; bla; confers resistance to ampicillin, carbenicillin, and related antibiotics
   5861..5965    -  promoter       AmpR promoter: bla
   6024..6076    -  misc_feature   bom (fragment): basis of mobility region from pBR322
>Addgene plasmid #215593 | pGAL4-DBD-EGR1-AroLITE_A | addgene full sequence | sequence record 426916 | Addgene NGS Result
GACATTGATTATTGACTAGTTATTAATAGTAATCAATTACGGGGTCATTAGTTCATAGCCCATATATGGA
GTTCCGCGTTACATAACTTACGGTAAATGGCCCGCCTGGCTGACCGCCCAACGACCCCCGCCCATTGACG
TCAATAATGACGTATGTTCCCATAGTAACGCCAATAGGGACTTTCCATTGACGTCAATGGGTGGAGTATT
TACGGTAAACTGCCCACTTGGCAGTACATCAAGTGTATCATATGCCAAGTACGCCCCCTATTGACGTCAA
TGACGGTAAATGGCCCGCCTGGCATTATGCCCAGTACATGACCTTATGGGACTTTCCTACTTGGCAGTAC
ATCTACGTATTAGTCATCGCTATTACCATGGTGATGCGGTTTTGGCAGTACATCAATGGGCGTGGATAGC
GGTTTGACTCACGGGGATTTCCAAGTCTCCACCCCATTGACGTCAATGGGAGTTTGTTTTGGCACCAAAA
TCAACGGGACTTTCCAAAATGTCGTAACAACTCCGCCCCATTGACGCAAATGGGCGGTAGGCGTGTACGG
TGGGAGGTCTATATAAGCAGAGCTCTCTGGCTAACTAGAGAACCCACTGCTTACTGGCTTATCGAAATTA
ATACGACTCACTATAGGGAGACCCAAGCTTGGTACCGAGCTCGGATCCACTAGTAACGGCCGCCAGTGTG
CTGGAATTCATGAAGCTACTGTCTTCTATCGAACAAGCATGCGATATTTGCCGACTTAAAAAGCTCAAGT
GCTCCAAAGAAAAACCGAAGTGCGCCAAGTGTCTGAAGAACAACTGGGAGTGTCGCTACTCTCCCAAAAC
CAAAAGGTCTCCGCTGACTAGGGCACATCTGACAGAAGTGGAATCAAGGCTAGAAAGACTGGAACAGCTA
TTTCTACTGATTTTTCCTCGAGAAGACCTTGACATGATTTTGAAAATGGATTCTTTACAGGATATAAAAG
CATTGTTAACAGGATTATTTGTACAAGATAATGTGAATAAAGATGCCGTCACAGATAGATTGGCTTCAGT
GGAGACTGATATGCCTCTAACATTGAGACAGCATAGAATAAGTGCGACATCATCATCGGAAGAGAGTAGT
AACAAAGGTCAAAGACAGTTGACTGTATCGGCGATATTGCGGCAGAAGGACAAGAAAGCAGACAAAAGTG
TTGTGGCCTCTTCGGCCACCTCCTCTCTCTCTTCCGCACCGTCCCCGGTTGCTACCTCTGCACCGTCCCC
GGTTACTACCTCTGCACCATCCCCGGCCACCACCTCAGCACCATCCCCTGTGCCCACCTCCGCATCCTCT
CCCGGCTCCTCGACCGCACCATCCCCTGTGCACAGTGGCGCACCCTCCCCGTCGGTGGCCACCACGGCAT
CCTCTGTTCCCCCTGCTGCACCGGCCCAGGTCAGCAGCGCACCTTCCTCAGCTGTCACCAACTCCGCAAG
CGCCTCCACAGGGCTTTCGGACATGACAGCAACCGCATCTCCCAGGACAATTGAAATTTGCAGTCTAGAG
GGCCCTATTCTATAGTGTCACCTAAATGCTAGAGCTCGCTGATCAGCCTCGACTGTGCCTTCTAGTTGCC
AGCCATCTGTTGTTTGCCCCTCCCCCGTGCCTTCCTTGACCCTGGAAGGTGCCACTCCCACTGTCCTTTC
CTAATAAAATGAGGAAATTGCATCGCATTGTCTGAGTAGGTGTCATTCTATTCTGGGGGGTGGGGTGGGG
CAGGACAGCAAGGGGGAGGATTGGGAAGACAATAGCAGGCATGCTGGGGATGCGGTGGGCTCTATGGCTT
CTGAGGCGGAAAGAACCAGCTGGGGCTCTAGGGGGTATCCCC
[124 nt withheld, positions 1863-1986]
C
[91 nt withheld, positions 1988-2078]
A
[49 nt withheld, positions 2080-2128]
CCTTTGACGTTGGAGTCCACGTTCTTT
[37 nt withheld, positions 2156-2192]
ACCCTATCTCGGTCTATTCTTTTGATTTATAAGGGATTTTGCCGATTTCGGCCTATTGGTTAAAAAATGA
GCTGATTTAACAAAAATTTAACGCGAATTAATTCTGTGGAATGTGTGTCAGTTAGGGTGTGGAAAGTCCC
CAGGCTCCCCAGCAGGCAGAAGTATGCAAAGCATGCATCTCAATTAGTCAGCAACCAGGTGTGGAAAGTC
CCCAGGCTCCCCAGCAGGCAGAAGTATGCAAAGCATGCATCTCAATTAGTCAGCAACCATAGTCCCGCCC
CTAACTCCGCCCATCCCGCCCCTAACTCCGCCCAGTTCCGCCCATTCTCCGCCCCATGGCTGACTAATTT
TTTTTATTTATGCAGAGGCCGAGGCCGCCTCTGCCTCTGAGCTATTCCAGAAGTAGTGAGGAGGCTTTTT
TGGAGGCCTAGGCTTTTGCAAAAAGCTCCCGGGAGCTTGTATATCCATTTTCGGATCTGATCAAGAGACA
GGATGAGGATCGTTTCGCATGATTGAACAAGATGGATTGCACGCAGGTTCTCCGGCCGCTTGGGTGGAGA
GGCTATTCGGCTATGACTGGGCACAACAGACAATCGGCTGCTCTGATGCCGCCGTGTTCCGGCTGTCAGC
GCAGGGGCGCCCGGTTCTTTTTGTCAAGACCGACCTGTCCGGTGCCCTGAATGAACTGCAGGACGAGGCA
GCGCGGCTATCGTGGCTGGCCACGACGGGCGTTCCTTGCGCAGCTGTGCTCGACGTTGTCACTGAAGCGG
GAAGGGACTGGCTGCTATTGGGCGAAGTGCCGGGGCAGGATCTCCTGTCATCTCACCTTGCTCCTGCCGA
GAAAGTATCCATCATGGCTGATGCAATGCGGCGGCTGCATACGCTTGATCCGGCTACCTGCCCATTCGAC
CACCAAGCGAAACATCGCATCGAGCGAGCACGTACTCGGATGGAAGCCGGTCTTGTCGATCAGGATGATC
TGGACGAAGAGCATCAGGGGCTCGCGCCAGCCGAACTGTTCGCCAGGCTCAAGGCGCGCATGCCCGACGG
CGAGGATCTCGTCGTGACCCATGGCGATGCCTGCTTGCCGAATATCATGGTGGAAAATGGCCGCTTTTCT
GGATTCATCGACTGTGGCCGGCTGGGTGTGGCGGACCGCTATCAGGACATAGCGTTGGCTACCCGTGATA
TTGCTGAAGAGCTTGGCGGCGAATGGGCTGACCGCTTCCTCGTGCTTTACGGTATCGCCGCTCCCGATTC
GCAGCGCATCGCCTTCTATCGCCTTCTTGACGAGTTCTTCTGAGCGGGACTCTGGGGTTCGAAATGACCG
ACCAAGCGACGCCCAACCTGCCATCACGAGATTTCGATTCCACCGCCGCCTTCTATGAAAGGTTGGGCTT
CGGAATCGTTTTCCGGGACGCCGGCTGGATGATCCTCCAGCGCGGGGATCTCATGCTGGAGTTCTTCGCC
CACCCCAACTTGTTTATTGCAGCTTATAATGGTTACAAATAAAGCAATAGCATCACAAATTTCACAAATA
AAGCATTTTTTTCACTGCATTCTAGTTGTGGTTTGTCCAAACTCATCAATGTATCTTATCATGTCTGTAT
ACCGTCGACCTCTAGCTAGAGCTTGGCGTAATCATGGTCATAGCTGTTTCCTGTGTGAAATTGTTATCCG
CTCACAATTCCACACAACATACGAGCCGGAAGCATAAAGTGTAAAGCCTGGGGTGCCTAATGAGTGAGCT
AACTCACATTAATTGCGTTGCGCTCACTGCCCGCTTTCCAGTCGGGAAACCTGTCGTGCCAGCTGCATTA
ATGAATCGGCCAACGCGCGGGGAGAGGCGGTTTGCGTATTGGGCGCTCTTCCGCTTCCTCGCTCACTGAC
TCGCTGCGCTCGGTCGTTCGGCTGCGGCGAGCGGTATCAGCTCACTCAAAGGCGGTAATACGGTTATCCA
CAGAATCAGGGGATAACGCAGGAAAGAACATGTGAGCAAAAGGCCAGCAAAAGGCCAGGAACCGTAAAAA
GGCCGCGTTGCTGGCGTTTTTCCATAGGCTCCGCCCCCCTGACGAGCATCACAAAAATCGACGCTCAAGT
CAGAGGTGGCGAAACCCGACAGGACTATAAAGATACCAGGCGTTTCCCCCTGGAAGCTCCCTCGTGCGCT
CTCCTGTTCCGACCCTGCCGCTTACCGGATACCTGTCCGCCTTTCTCCCTTCGGGAAGCGTGGCGCTTTC
TCATAGCTCACGCTGTAGGTATCTCAGTTCGGTGTAGGTCGTTCGCTCCAAGCTGGGCTGTGTGCACGAA
CCCCCCGTTCAGCCCGACCGCTGCGCCTTATCCGGTAACTATCGTCTTGAGTCCAACCCGGTAAGACACG
ACTTATCGCCACTGGCAGCAGCCACTGGTAACAGGATTAGCAGAGCGAGGTATGTAGGCGGTGCTACAGA
GTTCTTGAAGTGGTGGCCTAACTACGGCTACACTAGAAGAACAGTATTTGGTATCTGCGCTCTGCTGAAG
CCAGTTACCTTCGGAAAAAGAGTTGGTAGCTCTTGATCCGGCAAACAAACCACCGCTGGTAGCGGTGGTT
TTTTTGTTTGCAAGCAGCAGATTACGCGCAGAAAAAAAGGATCTCAAGAAGATCCTTTGATCTTTTCTAC
GGGGTCTGACGCTCAGTGGAACGAAAACTCACGTTAAGGGATTTTGGTCATGAGATTATCAAAAAGGATC
TTCACCTAGATCCTTTTAAATTAAAAATGAAGTTTTAAATCAATCTAAAGTATATATGAGTAAACTTGGT
CTGACAGTTACCAATGCTTAATCAGTGAGGCACCTATCTCAGCGATCTGTCTATTTCGTTCATCCATAGT
TGCCTGACTTCCCGTCGTGTAGATAACTACGATACGGGAGGGCTTACCATCTGGCCCCAGTGCTGCAATG
ATACCGCGAGACCCACGCTCACCGGCTCCAGATTTATCAGCAATAAACCAGCCAGCCGGAAGGGCCGAGC
GCAGAAGTGGTCCTGCAACTTTATCCGCCTCCATCCAGTCTATTAATTGTTGCCGGGAAGCTAGAGTAAG
TAGTTCGCCAGTTAATAGTTTGCGCAACGTTGTTGCCATTGCTACAGGCATCGTGGTGTCACGCTCGTCG
TTTGGTATGGCTTCATTCAGCTCCGGTTCCCAACGATCAAGGCGAGTTACATGATCCCCCATGTTGTGCA
AAAAAGCGGTTAGCTCCTTCGGTCCTCCGATCGTTGTCAGAAGTAAGTTGGCCGCAGTGTTATCACTCAT
GGTTATGGCAGCACTGCATAATTCTCTTACTGTCATGCCATCCGTAAGATGCTTTTCTGTGACTGGTGAG
TACTCAACCAAGTCATTCTGAGAATAGTGTATGCGGCGACCGAGTTGCTCTTGCCCGGCGTCAATACGGG
ATAATACCGCGCCACATAGCAGAACTTTAAAAGTGCTCATCATTGGAAAACGTTCTTCGGGGCGAAAACT
CTCAAGGATCTTACCGCTGTTGAGATCCAGTTCGATGTAACCCACTCGTGCACCCAACTGATCTTCAGCA
TCTTTTACTTTCACCAGCGTTTCTGGGTGAGCAAAAACAGGAAGGCAAAATGCCGCAAAAAAGGGAATAA
GGGCGACACGGAAATGTTGAATACTCATACTCTTCCTTTTTCAATATTATTGAAGCATTTATCAGGGTTA
TTGTCTCATGAGCGGATACATATTTGAATGTATTTAGAAAAATAAACAAATAGGGGTTCCGCGCACATTT
CCCCGAAAAGTGCCACCTGACGTCGACGGATCGGGAGATCTCCCGATCCCCTATGGTGCACTCTCAGTAC
AATCTGCTCTGATGCCGCATAGTTAAGCCAGTATCTGCTCCCTGCTTGTGTGTTGGAGGTCGCTGAGTAG
TGCGCGAGCAAAATTTAAGCTACAACAAGGCAAGGCTTGACCGACAATTGCATGAAGAATCTGCTTAGGG
TTAGGCGTTTTGCGCTGCTTCGCGATGTACGGGCCAGATATACGCGTT
